Addgene plasmid #65802: NG0888 pCI-TPI-PTC48-HBB
Purpose: NMD reporter mRNA
Depositing lab: Niels Gehring. Depositing organization: Universitaet zu Koeln. Publication: Structural and functional analysis of the three MIF4G domains of nonsense-mediated decay factor UPF2. Clerici M, Deniaud A, Boehm V, Gehring NH, Schaffitzel C, Cusack S. Nucleic Acids Res. 2014 Feb;42(4):2673-86. doi: 10.1093/nar/gkt1197. Epub 2013 Nov 23. PubMed 24271394.
Backbone
  Vector backbone: pCI-neo
  Backbone manufacturer: Promega
  Backbone size w/o insert (bp): 4572
  Vector type: Mammalian Expression
  Selectable markers: Neomycin (select with G418)
Growth in bacteria
  Bacterial resistance: Ampicillin, 100 μg/mL
  Growth temperature: 37°C
  Growth strain: DH5alpha
  Copy number: Unknown
Gene/Insert
  Gene/Insert name: TPI (alt name: triosephosphate isomerase 1)
  Species: H. sapiens (human)
  Mutation: premature stop codon at 48
  Entrez Gene: TPI1 (a.k.a. HEL-S-49, TIM, TPI, TPID)
  Promoter: CMV
  Tag / fusion protein: HBB (beta-globin 3'UTR for probe binding) (C terminal on insert)
  Cloning method: Unknown
  Sequencing primers: 5′ CMV-F; 3′ EBV-R
Terms and licenses: Academic/Nonprofit Terms; Industry Terms: Not Available to Industry
How to cite: NG0888 pCI-TPI-PTC48-HBB was a gift from Niels Gehring (Addgene plasmid # 65802 ; http://n2t.net/addgene:65802 ; RRID:Addgene_65802)
