[The description below was written by a language model from this plasmid's Addgene catalogue record and pLannotate feature annotations shown in this document.]
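Description:
NG0888 pCI-TPI-PTC48-HBB is a mammalian expression plasmid built on the pCI-neo backbone and designed to produce a reporter mRNA for nonsense-mediated mRNA decay (NMD). It is propagated in E. coli through a high-copy ColE1/pUC-type origin with ampicillin selection (AmpR under its own promoter). It also carries an f1 origin for single-stranded DNA production. For mammalian cells, a neomycin phosphotransferase gene driven by the SV40 enhancer/early promoter and followed by a synthetic poly(A) signal allows G418 selection of stable transfectants.

The reporter unit is driven by the CMV immediate-early enhancer and promoter, followed by the backbone's chimeric β-globin/immunoglobulin intron and a T7 promoter. The insert is human triosephosphate isomerase (TPI1) carrying a premature termination codon at position 48. In the feature table the TPI coding sequence appears as several separated fragments spread over roughly 2.5 kb, which suggests a gene-like arrangement with intervening non-coding sequence rather than a contiguous cDNA, although the record does not say so explicitly. One fragment is matched to the mouse orthologue, most likely because of sequence conservation. Splicing downstream of an early stop codon is what normally marks a transcript for NMD, which fits the stated purpose.

Immediately after TPI comes a human β-globin (HBB) segment. The catalogue describes it as 3'UTR sequence for probe binding, and the annotation shows a terminal HBB coding fragment plus part of the β-globin poly(A) signal. It provides a common hybridisation target for detecting the reporter mRNA. The construct is typically transfected into mammalian cells to measure the abundance of the PTC-containing transcript, for example when testing the function of NMD factors such as UPF2.
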