Features (pLannotate 1.2.2; 25 found; start..end, strand, type, name):
    140..517     +  enhancer       CMV enhancer: human cytomegalovirus immediate early enhancer
    518..729     +  promoter       CMV promoter: human cytomegalovirus (CMV) immediate early promoter
    890..1022    +  intron         chimeric intron: chimera between introns from human β-globin and immunoglobulin heavy chain genes
   1067..1085    +  promoter       T7 promoter: promoter for bacteriophage T7 RNA polymerase
   1145..1258    +  CDS            TPI1 (fragment): TPIS_HUMAN - Also known as TPI. Experimental evidence at protein level: Swiss-Prot protein existence level 1. It is also responsible for the non-negligible production of methylglyoxal a reactive cytotoxic side-product that modifies and can alter proteins, DNA and lipids. From Homo sapiens (Human).
   2167..2523    +  CDS            Tpi1 (fragment): TPIS_MOUSE - Also known as Tpi. Experimental evidence at protein level: Swiss-Prot protein existence level 1. It is also responsible for the non-negligible production of methylglyoxal a reactive cytotoxic side-product that modifies and can alter proteins, DNA and lipids. From Mus musculus (Mouse).
   2577..3101    +  CDS            TPI1 (fragment): TPIS_HUMAN - Also known as TPI. Experimental evidence at protein level: Swiss-Prot protein existence level 1. It is also responsible for the non-negligible production of methylglyoxal a reactive cytotoxic side-product that modifies and can alter proteins, DNA and lipids. From Homo sapiens (Human).
   3377..3466    +  CDS            TPI1 (fragment): TPIS_HUMAN - Also known as TPI. Experimental evidence at protein level: Swiss-Prot protein existence level 1. It is also responsible for the non-negligible production of methylglyoxal a reactive cytotoxic side-product that modifies and can alter proteins, DNA and lipids. From Homo sapiens (Human).
   3592..3678    +  CDS            TPI1 (fragment): TPIS_HUMAN - Also known as TPI. Experimental evidence at protein level: Swiss-Prot protein existence level 1. It is also responsible for the non-negligible production of methylglyoxal a reactive cytotoxic side-product that modifies and can alter proteins, DNA and lipids. From Homo sapiens (Human).
   3675..3770    +  CDS            HBB (fragment): HBB_PONPY - Experimental evidence at transcript level: Swiss-Prot protein existence level 2. Involved in oxygen transport from the lung to the various peripheral tissues. From Pongo pygmaeus (Bornean orangutan).
   3774..3827    +  polyA_signal   β-globin poly(A) (fragment): human β-globin polyadenylation signal
   3839..3856    -  promoter       T3 promoter (fragment): promoter for bacteriophage T3 RNA polymerase
   3874..3995    -  polyA_signal   SV40 poly(A) signal: SV40 polyadenylation signal
   4018..4086    -  CDS            large T antigen (fragment): large T antigen from SV40 (simian virus 40)
   4110..4177    +  CDS            lacZα (fragment): LacZα fragment of β-galactosidase; lacZ fragment
   4181..4609    +  rep_origin     f1 ori (sequence partly withheld): f1 bacteriophage origin of replication; arrow indicates direction of (+) strand synthesis
   4637..4688    -  misc_feature   bom (fragment): basis of mobility region from pBR322
   4753..5110    +  promoter       SV40 promoter: SV40 enhancer and early promoter
   5161..5952    +  CDS            neo: KKA2_KLEPN - Also known as kan, nptII. Experimental evidence at protein level: Swiss-Prot protein existence level 1. Resistance to kanamycin, neomycin, paromomycin, ribostamycin, butirosin and gentamicin B. From Klebsiella pneumoniae.
   6019..6067    +  polyA_signal   poly(A) signal: synthetic polyadenylation signal
   6087..6141    -  misc_feature   bom (fragment): basis of mobility region from pBR322
   6243..6278    -  CDS            rop (fragment): Rop protein, which maintains plasmids at low copy number; rop
   6373..6477    +  promoter       AmpR promoter: bla
   6478..7338    +  CDS            AmpR: β-lactamase; bla; confers resistance to ampicillin, carbenicillin, and related antibiotics
   7509..8097    +  rep_origin     ori: high-copy-number ColE1/pMB1/pBR322/pUC origin of replication
>Addgene plasmid #65802 | NG0888 pCI-TPI-PTC48-HBB | depositor full sequence | sequence record 111913 | Full Sequence
TCAATATTGGCCATTAGCCATATTATTCATTGGTTATATAGCATAAATCAATATTGGCTATTGGCCATTG
CATACGTTGTATCTATATCATAATATGTACATTTATATTGGCTCATGTCCAATATGACCGCCATGTTGGC
ATTGATTATTGACTAGTTATTAATAGTAATCAATTACGGGGTCATTAGTTCATAGCCCATATATGGAGTT
CCGCGTTACATAACTTACGGTAAATGGCCCGCCTGGCTGACCGCCCAACGACCCCCGCCCATTGACGTCA
ATAATGACGTATGTTCCCATAGTAACGCCAATAGGGACTTTCCATTGACGTCAATGGGTGGAGTATTTAC
GGTAAACTGCCCACTTGGCAGTACATCAAGTGTATCATATGCCAAGTCCGCCCCCTATTGACGTCAATGA
CGGTAAATGGCCCGCCTGGCATTATGCCCAGTACATGACCTTACGGGACTTTCCTACTTGGCAGTACATC
TACGTATTAGTCATCGCTATTACCATGGTGATGCGGTTTTGGCAGTACACCAATGGGCGTGGATAGCGGT
TTGACTCACGGGGATTTCCAAGTCTCCACCCCATTGACGTCAATGGGAGTTTGTTTTGGCACCAAAATCA
ACGGGACTTTCCAAAATGTCGTAACAACTGCGATCGCCCGCCCCGTTGACGCAAATGGGCGGTAGGCGTG
TACGGTGGGAGGTCTATATAAGCAGAGCTCGTTTAGTGAACCGTCAGATCACTAGAAGCTTTATTGCGGT
AGTTTATCACAGTTAAATTGCTAACGCAGTCAGTGCTTCTGACACAACAGTCTCGAACTTAAGCTGCAGT
GACTCTCTTAAGGTAGCCTTGCAGAAGTTGGTCGTGAGGCACTGGGCAGGTAAGTATCAAGGTTACAAGA
CAGGTTTAAGGAGACCAATAGAAACTGGGCTTGTCGAGACAGAGAAGACTCTTGCGTTTCTGATAGGCAC
CTATTGGTCTTACTGACATCCACTTTGCCTTTCTCTCCACAGGTGTCCACTCCCAGTTCAATTACAGCTC
TTAAGGCTAGAGTACTTAATACGACTCACTATAGGCTAGCCTCGAGAATTCACGCGTGGTACCTCTAGAC
CTTCAGCGCCTCGGCTCCAGCACCATGGCGCCCTCCAGGAAGTTCTTCGTTGGGGGAAACTGGAAGATGA
ACGGGCGGAAGCAGAGTCTGGGGGAGCTCATCGGCACTCTGAACGCGGCCAAGGTGCCGGCCGACACCGG
TAAGCCCTCGCCGAGGAGGGGTCTGGCCGGGCCGGGGCCGGGGCCGGGGCAGGAGTGGCAGCGCCCTCTC
CCGAGGCCCCGAGGCCCCGAGGCCGGTATCCGCGCGGACCTGATGCAGGGCTGTGGGACGAGGGCCGCTG
GGGTCCGGGCAGGGGCCTCGCAGCCGCAGCCCCGTCGGTGCGTCGAGGGGGCAGGGCGGAGCACATGATG
CCCCTTGGACTATGGGGCAGGTAAGGACGTTTTCTTCCCTTCGGCAACCTGAACGACTCCCGCCTTCCAC
GGAAGGGACCGAGCCCGTGCCAAACAGGCTGAGCGATTTGGGAGTGAGGAGCCATCCTACCGCTTTCCCC
AACCTGGAAACAGCAAAGCGCAAGGCCTCTGAGTCAGTTAGGTCTCTGCCACCCACGGGCAAAGGATGCT
CTCCTCCATCCTCCTTCCTCCCTCCACCGAAATCGGAGAGCCGCGGGCCTGATCCAAAGAGGCATCCCCT
TCTCGTTCATTCCCCAGAGGCCTCAATACAAACCCCAGGAGTTGGCCCCTCTCCTTTTGCTACAAATCCT
TGCCTTGCAAAGGGGAGGTGAGGATGGGCTATTTTAGAAGGGAAGCAGGGTTGCTCCCTGGAGAATGCTG
AGTCTGTGAGGTGCCTATGCCGAGAATAGCTCGAGGAAATTGGAGCCCCAGCTGTTAAAAGAGCAGAGGG
CAGGGTGAGGGCCGTGGCCTCTCAGGGGTATCTGGAAGGCTCTTCGAGTTGAGTGCAGACCCAGCCTGGG
CTGGAAAATGGACAAAGGTCATCTTGCTGGGGTGAAAAGGGGGAGAGCAGAACCAAGAAGAAGAGGGTGA
GGGCTGGGGGGCTCCAGGGCACTGGTTAGGAATTGTGGGGAATGAAGGCTTTCTTTAGTCTCATCCCCCT
GTGGTACCATCTTGTCCTCAGAGGTGGTTTGTGCTCCCCCTACTGCCTAAATCGACTTCGCCCGGCAGAA
GCTAGATCCCAAGATTGCTGTGGCTGCGCAGAACTGCTACAAAGTGACTAATGGGGCTTTTACTGGGGAG
ATCAGGTGAGATCGAGGTGGAGAGGGGTGTGTGGGACCCTTCCCTCACTTTCCTCGTTGAGGGGAAAGCC
ACAGGGTGGGCTCCCTGCTGAACCTTGGCTTCATCTCTTCCTTTAGCCCTGGCATGATCAAAGACTGCGG
AGCCACGTGGGTGGTCCTGGGGCACTCAGAGAGAAGGCATGTCTTTGGGGAGTCAGATGAGGTTAGTAGC
CAAGAGAGAAGATAAGGGATGTCTTTTTCCAAGAAGGATGTCTCACCAAGTCTGTTTCTCAACAGCTGAT
TGGGCAGAAAGTGGCCCATGCTCTGGCAGAGGGACTCGGAGTAATCGCCTGCATTGGGGAGAAGCTAGAT
GAAAGGGAAGCTGGCATCACTGAGAAGGTTGTTTTCGAGCAGACAAAGGTCATCGCAGGTATCTCTGGAG
AAAGGGACCTTTGAGCCTATCCAGGGCCACAGAGACTCAGAGGGTAGGGTCAGGCCCTGGAGCCTGTCTT
GGTCCCCATGCTGATCCAGAAAAGGAAAAAGGGGAGGGGGAGTGACAATCTTTGCTTGGGGCCTATGACT
TCTCCAGCCCCAAGGTAGATGCCACCTGGAAATCCCCCAATGTCCACTAGGGGGCAGTAGGCCACCGTTC
TTCGTACTCCGGAGAACCTGGCTGGAGAGCTCTTTCTTGTTCACCCTTCCCTCCATCTGTATCTCTGCCC
TGCAGATAACGTGAAGGACTGGAGCAAGGTCGTCCTGGCCTATGAGCCTGTGTGGGCCATTGGTACTGGC
AAGACTGCAACACCCCAACAGGTAACCGGGCCCAGGAGCCCTGCCCTCATCCCAGCCTGCCTCAATAGGT
TTGGACAGACACAGCCCACATGGGGCAACCCCTTATTTCAAAGACACAGAGACCTTGAACCCAGAGACAG
TGACTTGTCCAAGGGCATCCAGTCCAGGGCCTGGCTTGGATCAGAGCCCTGGTACTCTGACTCAGTCAGA
AACCACACTAAGTGTCCACTGGTGCCAGTGATTTTTCCTCTTAGAGAGGCAGAAAAGGTCTTACTTAGGC
CAGCTTCTTGTTCTAGGCCCAGGAAGTACACGAGAAGCTCCGAGGATGGCTGAAGTCCAACGTCTCTGAT
GCGGTGGCTCAGAGCACCCGTATCATTTATGGAGGTGAGTGGCTTTGGTTCCCGGCTGAGGTGGAGTGGG
CTGAGGACTAGACTGAGCCCTCGGACATGGAGGTGGGGATGGGGCAGACTCATCCCATTCTTGACCAAGC
CCTTGTTCTGCTCCCTTCCCAGGCTCTGTGACTGGGGCAACCTGCAAGGAGCTGGCCAGCCAGCCTGATG
TGGATGGCTTCCTTGTGGGTGGTGCTTCCCTCAAGCCCATCACTTTGGCAAAGAATTCACCCCACCAGTG
CAGGCTGCCTATCAGAAAGTGGTGGCTGGTGTGGCTAATGCCCTGGCCCACAAGTATCACTAAGCTCGCT
TTCTTGCTGTCCAATTTCTATTAAAGGTTCCTTTGTTCCCTAAGTCCGCGGCCGCTTCCCTTTAGTGAGG
GTTAATGCTTCGAGCAGACATGATAAGATACATTGATGAGTTTGGACAAACCACAACTAGAATGCAGTGA
AAAAAATGCTTTATTTGTGAAATTTGTGATGCTATTGCTTTATTTGTAACCATTATAAGCTGCAATAAAC
AAGTTAACAACAACAATTGCATTCATTTTATGTTTCAGGTTCAGGGGGAGATGTGGGAGGTTTTTTAAAG
CAAGTAAAACCTCTACAAATGTGGTAAAATCCGATAAGGATCGATCCGGGCTGGCGTAATAGCGAAGAGG
CCCGCACCGATCGCCCTTCCCAACAGTTGCGCAGCCTGAATGGCGAATGG
[124 nt withheld, positions 4181-4304]
C
[91 nt withheld, positions 4306-4396]
A
[49 nt withheld, positions 4398-4446]
CCTTTGACGTTGGAGTCCACGTTCTTT
[37 nt withheld, positions 4474-4510]
ACCCTATCTCGGTCTATTCTTTTGATTTATAAGGGATTTTGCCGATTTCGGCCTATTGGTTAAAAAATGA
GCTGATTTAACAAAAATTTAACGCGAATTTTAACAAAATATTAACGCTTACAATTTCCTGATGCGGTATT
TTCTCCTTACGCATCTGTGCGGTATTTCACACCGCATACGCGGATCTGCGCAGCACCATGGCCTGAAATA
ACCTCTGAAAGAGGAACTTGGTTAGGTACCTTCTGAGGCGGAAAGAACCAGCTGTGGAATGTGTGTCAGT
TAGGGTGTGGAAAGTCCCCAGGCTCCCCAGCAGGCAGAAGTATGCAAAGCATGCATCTCAATTAGTCAGC
AACCAGGTGTGGAAAGTCCCCAGGCTCCCCAGCAGGCAGAAGTATGCAAAGCATGCATCTCAATTAGTCA
GCAACCATAGTCCCGCCCCTAACTCCGCCCATCCCGCCCCTAACTCCGCCCAGTTCCGCCCATTCTCCGC
CCCATGGCTGACTAATTTTTTTTATTTATGCAGAGGCCGAGGCCGCCTCGGCCTCTGAGCTATTCCAGAA
GTAGTGAGGAGGCTTTTTTGGAGGCCTAGGCTTTTGCAAAAAGCTTGATTCTTCTGACACAACAGTCTCG
AACTTAAGGCTAGAGCCACCATGATTGAACAAGATGGATTGCACGCAGGTTCTCCGGCCGCTTGGGTGGA
GAGGCTATTCGGCTATGACTGGGCACAACAGACAATCGGCTGCTCTGATGCCGCCGTGTTCCGGCTGTCA
GCGCAGGGGCGCCCGGTTCTTTTTGTCAAGACCGACCTGTCCGGTGCCCTGAATGAACTGCAGGACGAGG
CAGCGCGGCTATCGTGGCTGGCCACGACGGGCGTTCCTTGCGCAGCTGTGCTCGACGTTGTCACTGAAGC
GGGAAGGGACTGGCTGCTATTGGGCGAAGTGCCGGGGCAGGATCTCCTGTCATCTCACCTTGCTCCTGCC
GAGAAAGTATCCATCATGGCTGATGCAATGCGGCGGCTGCATACGCTTGATCCGGCTACCTGCCCATTCG
ACCACCAAGCGAAACATCGCATCGAGCGAGCACGTACTCGGATGGAAGCCGGTCTTGTCGATCAGGATGA
TCTGGACGAAGAGCATCAGGGGCTCGCGCCAGCCGAACTGTTCGCCAGGCTCAAGGCGCGCATGCCCGAC
GGCGAGGATCTCGTCGTGACCCATGGCGATGCCTGCTTGCCGAATATCATGGTGGAAAATGGCCGCTTTT
CTGGATTCATCGACTGTGGCCGGCTGGGTGTGGCGGACCGCTATCAGGACATAGCGTTGGCTACCCGTGA
TATTGCTGAAGAGCTTGGCGGCGAATGGGCTGACCGCTTCCTCGTGCTTTACGGTATCGCCGCTCCCGAT
TCGCAGCGCATCGCCTTCTATCGCCTTCTTGACGAGTTCTTCTGAGCGGGACTCTGGGGTTCGAAATGAC
CGACCAAGCGACGCCCAACCTGCCATCACGATGGCCGCAATAAAATATCTTTATTTTCATTACATCTGTG
TGTTGGTTTTTTGTGTGAATCGATAGCGATAAGGATCCGCGTATGGTGCACTCTCAGTACAATCTGCTCT
GATGCCGCATAGTTAAGCCAGCCCCGACACCCGCCAACACCCGCTGACGCGCCCTGACGGGCTTGTCTGC
TCCCGGCATCCGCTTACAGACAAGCTGTGACCGTCTCCGGGAGCTGCATGTGTCAGAGGTTTTCACCGTC
ATCACCGAAACGCGCGAGACGAAAGGGCCTCGTGATACGCCTATTTTTATAGGTTAATGTCATGATAATA
ATGGTTTCTTAGACGTCAGGTGGCACTTTTCGGGGAAATGTGCGCGGAACCCCTATTTGTTTATTTTTCT
AAATACATTCAAATATGTATCCGCTCATGAGACAATAACCCTGATAAATGCTTCAATAATATTGAAAAAG
GAAGAGTATGAGTATTCAACATTTCCGTGTCGCCCTTATTCCCTTTTTTGCGGCATTTTGCCTTCCTGTT
TTTGCTCACCCAGAAACGCTGGTGAAAGTAAAAGATGCTGAAGATCAGTTGGGTGCACGAGTGGGTTACA
TCGAACTGGATCTCAACAGCGGTAAGATCCTTGAGAGTTTTCGCCCCGAAGAACGTTTTCCAATGATGAG
CACTTTTAAAGTTCTGCTATGTGGCGCGGTATTATCCCGTATTGACGCCGGGCAAGAGCAACTCGGTCGC
CGCATACACTATTCTCAGAATGACTTGGTTGAGTACTCACCAGTCACAGAAAAGCATCTTACGGATGGCA
TGACAGTAAGAGAATTATGCAGTGCTGCCATAACCATGAGTGATAACACTGCGGCCAACTTACTTCTGAC
AACGATCGGAGGACCGAAGGAGCTAACCGCTTTTTTGCACAACATGGGGGATCATGTAACTCGCCTTGAT
CGTTGGGAACCGGAGCTGAATGAAGCCATACCAAACGACGAGCGTGACACCACGATGCCTGTAGCAATGG
CAACAACGTTGCGCAAACTATTAACTGGCGAACTACTTACTCTAGCTTCCCGGCAACAATTAATAGACTG
GATGGAGGCGGATAAAGTTGCAGGACCACTTCTGCGCTCGGCCCTTCCGGCTGGCTGGTTTATTGCTGAT
AAATCTGGAGCCGGTGAGCGTGGGTCTCGCGGTATCATTGCAGCACTGGGGCCAGATGGTAAGCCCTCCC
GTATCGTAGTTATCTACACGACGGGGAGTCAGGCAACTATGGATGAACGAAATAGACAGATCGCTGAGAT
AGGTGCCTCACTGATTAAGCATTGGTAACTGTCAGACCAAGTTTACTCATATATACTTTAGATTGATTTA
AAACTTCATTTTTAATTTAAAAGGATCTAGGTGAAGATCCTTTTTGATAATCTCATGACCAAAATCCCTT
AACGTGAGTTTTCGTTCCACTGAGCGTCAGACCCCGTAGAAAAGATCAAAGGATCTTCTTGAGATCCTTT
TTTTCTGCGCGTAATCTGCTGCTTGCAAACAAAAAAACCACCGCTACCAGCGGTGGTTTGTTTGCCGGAT
CAAGAGCTACCAACTCTTTTTCCGAAGGTAACTGGCTTCAGCAGAGCGCAGATACCAAATACTGTTCTTC
TAGTGTAGCCGTAGTTAGGCCACCACTTCAAGAACTCTGTAGCACCGCCTACATACCTCGCTCTGCTAAT
CCTGTTACCAGTGGCTGCTGCCAGTGGCGATAAGTCGTGTCTTACCGGGTTGGACTCAAGACGATAGTTA
CCGGATAAGGCGCAGCGGTCGGGCTGAACGGGGGGTTCGTGCACACAGCCCAGCTTGGAGCGAACGACCT
ACACCGAACTGAGATACCTACAGCGTGAGCTATGAGAAAGCGCCACGCTTCCCGAAGGGAGAAAGGCGGA
CAGGTATCCGGTAAGCGGCAGGGTCGGAACAGGAGAGCGCACGAGGGAGCTTCCAGGGGGAAACGCCTGG
TATCTTTATAGTCCTGTCGGGTTTCGCCACCTCTGACTTGAGCGTCGATTTTTGTGATGCTCGTCAGGGG
GGCGGAGCCTATGGAAAAACGCCAGCAACGCGGCCTTTTTACGGTTCCTGGCCTTTTGCTGGCCTTTTGC
TCACATGGCTCGACAGATCT
