>Addgene plasmid #65802 | NG0888 pCI-TPI-PTC48-HBB | addgene partial sequence | sequence record 113945 | CMV-F 5'-CGCAAATGGGCGGTAGGCGTG-3'
GTGAACCGTCAGATCACTAGAAGCTTTATTGCGGTAGTTTATCACAGTTAAATTGCTAACGCAGTCAGTG
CTTCTGACACAACAGTCTCGAACTTAAGCTGCAGTGACTCTCTTAAGGTAGCCTTGCAGAAGTTGGTCGT
GAGGCACTGGGCAGGTAAGTATCAAGGTTACAAGACAGGTTTAAGGAGACCAATAGAAACTGGGCTTGTC
GAGACAGAGAAGACTCTTGCGTTTCTGATAGGCACCTATTGGTCTTACTGACATCCACTTTGCCTTTCTC
TCCACAGGTGTCCACTCCCAGTTCAATTACAGCTCTTAAGGCTAGAGTACTTAATACGACTCACTATAGG
CTAGCCTCGAGAATTCACGCGTGGTACCTCTAGACCTTCAGCGCCTCGGCTCCAGCACCATGGCGCCCTC
CAGGAAGTTCTTCGTTGGGGGAAACTGGAAGATGAACGGGCGGAAGCAGAGTCTGGGGGAGCTCATCGGC
ACTCTGAACGCGGCCAAGGTGCCGGCCGACACCGGTAAGCCCTCGCCGAGGAGGGGTCTGGCCGGGCCGG
GGCCGGGGCCGGGGCAGGAGTGGCAGCGCCCTCTCCCGAGGCCCCGAGGCCCCGAGGCCGGTATCCGCGC
GGACCTGATGCAGGGCTGTGGGACGAGGGCCGCTGGGGTCCGGGCAGGGGCCTCGCAGCCGCAGCCCCGT
CGGTGCGTCGAGGGGGCAGGGCGGAGCACATGATGCCCCTTGGACTATGGGGCAGGTAAGGACG
