>Addgene plasmid #65802 | NG0888 pCI-TPI-PTC48-HBB | addgene partial sequence | sequence record 113947 | EBV-rev 5'-GTGGTTTGTCCAAACTCATC-3'
GCGGCCGCGGACTTAGGGAACAAAGGAACCTTTAATAGAAATTGGACAGCAAGAAAGCGAGCTTAGTGAT
ACTTGTGGGCCAGGGCATTAGCCACACCAGCCACCACTTTCTGATAGGCAGCCTGCACTGGTGGGGTGAA
TTCTTTGCCAAAGTGATGGGCTTGAGGGAAGCACCACCCACAAGGAAGCCATCCACATCAGGCTGGCTGG
CCAGCTCCTTGCAGGTTGCCCCAGTCACAGAGCCTGGGAAGGGAGCAGAACAAGGGCTTGGTCAAGAATG
GGATGAGTCTGCCCCATCCCCACCTCCATGTCCGAGGGCTCAGTCTAGTCCTCAGCCCACTCCACCTCAG
CCGGGAACCAAAGCCACTCACCTCCATAAATGATACGGGTGCTCTGAGCCACCGCATCAGAGACGTTGGA
CTTCAGCCATCCTCGGAGCTTCTCGTGTACTTCCTGGGCCTAGAACAAGAAGCTGGCCTAAGTAAGACCT
TTTCTGCCTCTCTAAGAGGAAAAATCACTGGCACCAGTGGACACTTAGTGTGGTTTCTGACTGAGTCAGA
GTACCAGGGCTCTGATCCAAGCCAGGCCCTGGACTGGATGCCCTTGGACAAGTCACTGTCTCTGGGTTCA
AGGTCTCTGTGTCTTTGAAATAAGGGGTTGCCCCATGTGGGCTGTGTCTGTCCAAACCTATTGAGGCAGG
CTGGGATGAGGGCAGGGCTCCTGGGCCCGGTTACCTGTTGGGGTGTTGCAGTCTTGCCAGTACCAATGG
