>Addgene plasmid #65802 | NG0888 pCI-TPI-PTC48-HBB | addgene partial sequence | sequence record 115297 | hTPI-F2 5'-ttggggcctatgacttctcc-3'
CAGTAGGCCACCGTTCTTCGTACTCCGGAGAACCTGGCTGGAGAGCTCTTTCTTGTTCACCCTTCCCTCC
ATCTGTATCTCTGCCCTGCAGATAACGTGAAGGACTGGAGCAAGGTCGTCCTGGCCTATGAGCCTGTGTG
GGCCATTGGTACTGGCAAGACTGCAACACCCCAACAGGTAACCGGGCCCAGGAGCCCTGCCCTCATCCCA
GCCTGCCTCAATAGGTTTGGACAGACACAGCCCACATGGGGCAACCCCTTATTTCAAAGACACAGAGACC
TTGAACCCAGAGACAGTGACTTGTCCAAGGGCATCCAGTCCAGGGCCTGGCTTGGATCAGAGCCCTGGTA
CTCTGACTCAGTCAGAAACCACACTAAGTGTCCACTGGTGCCAGTGATTTTTCCTCTTAGAGAGGCAGAA
AAGGTCTTACTTAGGCCAGCTTCTTGTTCTAGGCCCAGGAAGTACACGAGAAGCTCCGAGGATGGCTGAA
GTCCAACGTCTCTGATGCGGTGGCTCAGAGCACCCGTATCATTTATGGAGGTGAGTGGCTTTGGTTCCCG
GCTGAGGTGGAGTGGGCTGAGGACTAGACTGAGCCCTCGGACATGGAGGTGGGGATGGGGCAGACTCATC
CCATTCTTGACCAAGCCCTTGTTCTGCTCCCTTCCCAGGCTCTGTGACTGGGGCAACCTGCAAGGAGCTG
GCCAGCCAGCCTGATGTGGATGGCTTCCTTGTGGGTGGTGCTTCCCTCAAGCCCATCAC
